Addgene plasmid #163037: TRE:mCherry-p2a- bReaChES
Purpose: FLiCRE reporter gene for neuronal expression
Depositing lab: Alice Ting. Depositing organization: Stanford University. Publication: A Molecular Calcium Integrator Reveals a Striatal Cell Type Driving Aversion. Kim CK, Sanchez MI, Hoerbelt P, Fenno LE, Malenka RC, Deisseroth K, Ting AY. Cell. 2020 Dec 23;183(7):2003-2019.e16. doi: 10.1016/j.cell.2020.11.015. Epub 2020 Dec 11. PubMed 33308478.
Backbone
  Vector backbone: AAV
  Vector type: Mammalian Expression, AAV
Growth in bacteria
  Bacterial resistance: Ampicillin, 100 μg/mL
  Growth temperature: 37°C
  Growth strain: NEB Stable
  Copy number: Unknown
Gene/Insert
  Gene/Insert name: mCherry-p2a-bReaChES
  Species: Synthetic
  Promoter: TRE
  Cloning method: Gibson Cloning
  Sequencing primers: 5′ gcggccgcACGCGTccttc; 3′ CATAGTTAAGAATACCAGTCAATCTTTCAC
Terms and licenses: Academic/Nonprofit Terms; Industry Terms: Not Available to Industry
How to cite: TRE:mCherry-p2a- bReaChES was a gift from Alice Ting (Addgene plasmid # 163037 ; http://n2t.net/addgene:163037 ; RRID:Addgene_163037)
