[The description below was written by a language model from this plasmid's Addgene catalogue record and pLannotate feature annotations shown in this document.]
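Description:
TRE:mCherry-p2a-bReaChES is an AAV transfer plasmid for mammalian, specifically neuronal, expression, serving as the reporter component of the FLiCRE system. The expression cassette sits between AAV2 inverted terminal repeats, which allow it to be packaged into recombinant AAV particles. The left ITR is annotated only as fragments spanning the plasmid's numbering origin, whereas the right ITR is called in full. The bacterial backbone carries a high-copy ColE1/pUC-type origin, an f1 phage origin, and an ampicillin resistance gene (β-lactamase) with its own promoter for selection in E. coli. Short bom and rop fragments are pBR322-derived remnants.

The payload is driven by a tight TRE promoter: seven tet operator repeats upstream of a minimal CMV promoter, which is essentially silent until a tetracycline-controlled transactivator binds. Transcription therefore depends on a transactivator supplied from elsewhere; none is encoded in this plasmid. The single open reading frame encodes the red fluorescent protein mCherry, a P2A ribosome-skipping peptide, and the synthetic opsin bReaChES, so the fluorescent marker and the light-gated channel are made as separate polypeptides from one transcript. Automated annotation recognises only a short channelrhodopsin-like stretch at the start of the opsin. It also detects a short KCNJ2 (Kir2.1)-derived segment, consistent with the membrane trafficking signals commonly appended to opsins, and a partial HA epitope match near the 3′ end. A WPRE and the human growth hormone polyadenylation signal follow, enhancing transcript stability and processing. The design lets neurons that activate the reporter be both visualised by red fluorescence and subsequently controlled optogenetically.
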