Features (pLannotate 1.2.2; 18 found; start..end, strand, type, name):
      1..61      -  repeat_region  AAV2 ITR (fragment): inverted terminal repeat of adeno-associated virus serotype 2 inverted
     98..376     +  promoter       tight TRE promoter (fragment): Tet-responsive promoter PTight, consisting of seven tet operator sequences followed by the minimal CMV promoter
    408..1115    +  CDS            mCherry: mCherry is a basic (constitutively fluorescent) red fluorescent protein published in 2004, derived from Discosoma sp.. It is reported to be a very rapidly-maturing monomer with low acid sensitivity.
   1125..1180    +  CDS            P2A (fragment): 2A peptide from porcine teschovirus-1 polyprotein Eukaryotic ribosomes fail to insert a peptide bond between the Gly and Pro residues, yielding separate polypeptides.
   1182..1215    +  CDS            ChR2(H134R) (fragment): H134R mutant of an N-terminal fragment of channelrhodopsin-2 from the alga Chlamydomonas reinhardtii (Nagel et al., 2005) blue light-activated cation channel
   2106..2168    +  CDS            KCNJ2 (fragment): KCNJ2_HUMAN - Also known as IRK1. Experimental evidence at protein level: Swiss-Prot protein existence level 1. Probably participates in establishing action potential waveform and excitability of neuronal and muscle tissues. Inward rectifier potassium channels are characterized by a greater tendency to allow potassium to flow into the cell rather than out of it. Their voltage dependence is regulated by the concentration of extracellular potassium; as external potassium is raised, the voltage range of the channel opening shifts to more positive voltages. The inward rectification is mainly due t
   2178..2203    +  CDS            3xHA (fragment): three tandem HA epitope tags
   2223..2811    +  misc_feature   WPRE: woodchuck hepatitis virus posttranscriptional regulatory element
   2843..3319    +  polyA_signal   hGH poly(A) signal: human growth hormone polyadenylation signal
   3359..3499    +  repeat_region  AAV2 ITR: inverted terminal repeat of adeno-associated virus serotype 2 inverted
   3504..3555    -  misc_feature   bom (fragment): basis of mobility region from pBR322
   3574..4029    +  rep_origin     f1 ori (sequence partly withheld): f1 bacteriophage origin of replication; arrow indicates direction of (+) strand synthesis
   4030..4079    -  misc_feature   bom (fragment): basis of mobility region from pBR322
   4181..4216    -  CDS            rop (fragment): Rop protein, which maintains plasmids at low copy number; rop
   4311..4415    +  promoter       AmpR promoter: bla
   4416..5276    +  CDS            AmpR: β-lactamase; bla; confers resistance to ampicillin, carbenicillin, and related antibiotics
   5447..6035    +  rep_origin     ori: high-copy-number ColE1/pMB1/pBR322/pUC origin of replication
   6097..6142    -  repeat_region  AAV2 ITR (fragment): inverted terminal repeat of adeno-associated virus serotype 2 inverted
>Addgene plasmid #163037 | TRE:mCherry-p2a- bReaChES | addgene full sequence | sequence record 320939 | Addgene NGS Result
GCCTCAGTGAGCGAGCGAGCGCGCAGAGAGGGAGTGGCCAACTCCATCACTAGGGGTTCCTGCGGCCGCA
CGCGTCCTTCAGGTCCGAGGTTCTAGACGAGTTTACTCCCTATCAGTGATAGAGAACGATGTCGAGTTTA
CTCCCTATCAGTGATAGAGAACGTATGTCGAGTTTACTCCCTATCAGTGATAGAGAACGTATGTCGAGTT
TACTCCCTATCAGTGATAGAGAACGTATGTCGAGTTTATCCCTATCAGTGATAGAGAACGTATGTCGAGT
TTACTCCCTATCAGTGATAGAGAACGTATGTCGAGGTAGGCGTGTACGGTGGGAGGCCTATATAAGCAGA
GCTCGTTTAGTGAACCGTCAGATCGCAAAGGGCGAATTCGATCCACCGGTCGCCACCATGGTGAGCAAGG
GCGAGGAGGATAACATGGCCATCATCAAGGAGTTCATGCGCTTCAAGGTGCACATGGAGGGCTCCGTGAA
CGGCCACGAGTTCGAGATCGAGGGCGAGGGCGAGGGCCGCCCCTACGAGGGCACCCAGACCGCCAAGCTG
AAGGTGACCAAGGGTGGCCCCCTGCCCTTCGCCTGGGACATCCTGTCCCCTCAGTTCATGTACGGCTCCA
AGGCCTACGTGAAGCACCCCGCCGACATCCCCGACTACTTGAAGCTGTCCTTCCCCGAGGGATTCAAGTG
GGAGCGCGTGATGAACTTCGAGGACGGCGGCGTGGTGACCGTGACCCAGGACTCCTCCCTGCAGGACGGC
GAGTTCATCTACAAGGTGAAGCTGCGCGGCACCAACTTCCCCTCCGACGGCCCCGTAATGCAGAAGAAGA
CCATGGGCTGGGAGGCCTCCTCCGAGCGGATGTACCCCGAGGACGGCGCCCTGAAGGGCGAGATCAAGCA
GAGGCTGAAGCTGAAGGACGGCGGCCACTACGACGCTGAGGTCAAGACCACCTACAAGGCCAAGAAGCCC
GTGCAGCTGCCCGGCGCCTACAACGTCAACATCAAGTTGGACATCACCTCCCACAACGAGGACTACACCA
TCGTGGAACAGTACGAACGCGCCGAGGGCCGCCACTCCACCGGCGGCATGGACGAGCTGTACAAGGGCTC
CGGAGCCACGAACTTCTCTCTGTTAAAGCAAGCAGGAGACGTGGAAGAAAACCCCGGTCCCATGGACTAT
GGCGGCGCTTTGTCTGCCGTCGGACTGTTCCAGACCAGCTACACCCTGGAGAACAACGGCAGCGTGATCT
GCATCCCCAACAACGGCCAGTGCTTCTGCCTGGCCTGGCTGAAGAGTAACGGCACCAACGCCGAGAAGCT
GGCCGCCAACATCCTGCAGTGGGTGGTGTTTGCGCTGAGCGTGGCGTGCCTGGGCTGGTATGCGTATCAG
GCGTGGCGCGCGACCTGCGGCTGGGAAGAAGTGTATGTGGCGCTGATTGAAATGATGAAAAGCATTATTG
AAGCGTTTCATGAATTTGATAGCCCGGCGACCCTGTGGCTGAGCAGCGGCAACGGCGTGGTGTGGATGCG
CTATGGCTCATGGCTGCTGACCTGCCCCGTGATTCTGATTCATCTGAGCAACCTGACCGGCCTGAAAGAT
GATTATAGCAAACGCACCATGGGCCTGCTGGTGAGCGACGTGGGCTGCATTGTGTGGGGCGCGACCAGCG
CGATGTGCACCGGCTGGACCAAAATTCTGTTTTTTCTGATTAGCCTGAGCTATGGCATGTATACCTATTT
TCATGCGGCCAAAGTGTATATTGAAGCGTTTCATACCGTGCCGAAAGGCCTGTGCAGACAGCTGGTGAGA
GCCATGGCCTGGCTGTTCTTCGTGAGCTGGGGCATGTTCCCCGTGCTGTTCCTGCTGGGCCCCGAGGGCT
TCGGCCATATTAGCCCGTATGGCAGCGCGATTGGCCATAGCATTCTGGATCTGATTGCGAAGAACATGTG
GGGCGTGCTGGGCAACTATCTGCGCGTGAAAATTCATGAACATATTCTGCTGTATGGCGATATTCGCAAA
AAACAGAAAATTACCATTGCGGGCCAGGAAATGGAAGTGGAAACCCTGGTGGCGGAAGAAGAAGATGCGG
CCGCCAAGAGCAGGATCACCAGCGAGGGCGAGTACATCCCCCTGGACCAGATCGACATCAACGTGGGCGC
GCCCGGGTACCCATACGATGTGCCAGATTACGCCTAATAGAAGCTTATCGATAATCAACCTCTGGATTAC
AAAATTTGTGAAAGATTGACTGGTATTCTTAACTATGTTGCTCCTTTTACGCTATGTGGATACGCTGCTT
TAATGCCTTTGTATCATGCTATTGCTTCCCGTATGGCTTTCATTTTCTCCTCCTTGTATAAATCCTGGTT
GCTGTCTCTTTATGAGGAGTTGTGGCCCGTTGTCAGGCAACGTGGCGTGGTGTGCACTGTGTTTGCTGAC
GCAACCCCCACTGGTTGGGGCATTGCCACCACCTGTCAGCTCCTTTCCGGGACTTTCGCTTTCCCCCTCC
CTATTGCCACGGCGGAACTCATCGCCGCCTGCCTTGCCCGCTGCTGGACAGGGGCTCGGCTGTTGGGCAC
TGACAATTCCGTGGTGTTGTCGGGGAAATCATCGTCCTTTCCTTGGCTGCTCGCCTATGTTGCCACCTGG
ATTCTGCGCGGGACGTCCTTCTGCTACGTCCCTTCGGCCCTCAATCCAGCGGACCTTCCTTCCCGCGGCC
TGCTGCCGGCTCTGCGGCCTCTTCCGCGTCTTCGCCTTCGCCCTCAGACGAGTCGGATCTCCCTTTGGGC
CGCCTCCCCGCATCGATACCGAGCGCTGCTCGAGAGATCTACGGGTGGCATCCCTGTGACCCCTCCCCAG
TGCCTCTCCTGGCCCTGGAAGTTGCCACTCCAGTGCCCACCAGCCTTGTCCTAATAAAATTAAGTTGCAT
CATTTTGTCTGACTAGGTGTCCTTCTATAATATTATGGGGTGGAGGGGGGTGGTATGGAGCAAGGGGCAA
GTTGGGAAGACAACCTGTAGGGCCTGCGGGGTCTATTGGGAACCAAGCTGGAGTGCAGTGGCACAATCTT
GGCTCACTGCAATCTCCGCCTCCTGGGTTCAAGCGATTCTCCTGCCTCAGCCTCCCGAGTTGTTGGGATT
CCAGGCATGCATGACCAGGCTCAGCTAATTTTTGTTTTTTTGGTAGAGACGGGGTTTCACCATATTGGCC
AGGCTGGTCTCCAACTCCTAATCTCAGGTGATCTACCCACCTTGGCCTCCCAAATTGCTGGGATTACAGG
CGTGAACCACTGCTCCCTTCCCTGTCCTTCTGATTTTGTAGGTAACCACGTGCGGACCGAGCGGCCGCAG
GAACCCCTAGTGATGGAGTTGGCCACTCCCTCTCTGCGCGCTCGCTCGCTCACTGAGGCCGGGCGACCAA
AGGTCGCCCGACGCCCGGGCTTTGCCCGGGCGGCCTCAGTGAGCGAGCGAGCGCGCAGCTGCCTGCAGGG
GCGCCTGATGCGGTATTTTCTCCTTACGCATCTGTGCGGTATTTCACACCGCATA
[95 nt withheld, positions 3556-3650]
T
[46 nt withheld, positions 3652-3697]
C
[141 nt withheld, positions 3699-3839]
CCTTTGACGTTGGAGTCCACGTTCTTT
[37 nt withheld, positions 3867-3903]
ACTCTATCTCGGGCTATTCTTTTGATTTATAAGGGATTTTGCCGATTTCGGTCTATTGGTTAAAAAATGA
GCTGATTTAACAAAAATTTAACGCGAATTTTAACAAAATATTAACGTTTACAATTTTATGGTGCACTCTC
AGTACAATCTGCTCTGATGCCGCATAGTTAAGCCAGCCCCGACACCCGCCAACACCCGCTGACGCGCCCT
GACGGGCTTGTCTGCTCCCGGCATCCGCTTACAGACAAGCTGTGACCGTCTCCGGGAGCTGCATGTGTCA
GAGGTTTTCACCGTCATCACCGAAACGCGCGAGACGAAAGGGCCTCGTGATACGCCTATTTTTATAGGTT
AATGTCATGATAATAATGGTTTCTTAGACGTCAGGTGGCACTTTTCGGGGAAATGTGCGCGGAACCCCTA
TTTGTTTATTTTTCTAAATACATTCAAATATGTATCCGCTCATGAGACAATAACCCTGATAAATGCTTCA
ATAATATTGAAAAAGGAAGAGTATGAGTATTCAACATTTCCGTGTCGCCCTTATTCCCTTTTTTGCGGCA
TTTTGCCTTCCTGTTTTTGCTCACCCAGAAACGCTGGTGAAAGTAAAAGATGCTGAAGATCAGTTGGGTG
CACGAGTGGGTTACATCGAACTGGATCTCAACAGCGGTAAGATCCTTGAGAGTTTTCGCCCCGAAGAACG
TTTTCCAATGATGAGCACTTTTAAAGTTCTGCTATGTGGCGCGGTATTATCCCGTATTGACGCCGGGCAA
GAGCAACTCGGTCGCCGCATACACTATTCTCAGAATGACTTGGTTGAGTACTCACCAGTCACAGAAAAGC
ATCTTACGGATGGCATGACAGTAAGAGAATTATGCAGTGCTGCCATAACCATGAGTGATAACACTGCGGC
CAACTTACTTCTGACAACGATCGGAGGACCGAAGGAGCTAACCGCTTTTTTGCACAACATGGGGGATCAT
GTAACTCGCCTTGATCGTTGGGAACCGGAGCTGAATGAAGCCATACCAAACGACGAGCGTGACACCACGA
TGCCTGTAGCAATGGCAACAACGTTGCGCAAACTATTAACTGGCGAACTACTTACTCTAGCTTCCCGGCA
ACAATTAATAGACTGGATGGAGGCGGATAAAGTTGCAGGACCACTTCTGCGCTCGGCCCTTCCGGCTGGC
TGGTTTATTGCTGATAAATCTGGAGCCGGTGAGCGTGGGTCTCGCGGTATCATTGCAGCACTGGGGCCAG
ATGGTAAGCCCTCCCGTATCGTAGTTATCTACACGACGGGGAGTCAGGCAACTATGGATGAACGAAATAG
ACAGATCGCTGAGATAGGTGCCTCACTGATTAAGCATTGGTAACTGTCAGACCAAGTTTACTCATATATA
CTTTAGATTGATTTAAAACTTCATTTTTAATTTAAAAGGATCTAGGTGAAGATCCTTTTTGATAATCTCA
TGACCAAAATCCCTTAACGTGAGTTTTCGTTCCACTGAGCGTCAGACCCCGTAGAAAAGATCAAAGGATC
TTCTTGAGATCCTTTTTTTCTGCGCGTAATCTGCTGCTTGCAAACAAAAAAACCACCGCTACCAGCGGTG
GTTTGTTTGCCGGATCAAGAGCTACCAACTCTTTTTCCGAAGGTAACTGGCTTCAGCAGAGCGCAGATAC
CAAATACTGTTCTTCTAGTGTAGCCGTAGTTAGGCCACCACTTCAAGAACTCTGTAGCACCGCCTACATA
CCTCGCTCTGCTAATCCTGTTACCAGTGGCTGCTGCCAGTGGCGATAAGTCGTGTCTTACCGGGTTGGAC
TCAAGACGATAGTTACCGGATAAGGCGCAGCGGTCGGGCTGAACGGGGGGTTCGTGCACACAGCCCAGCT
TGGAGCGAACGACCTACACCGAACTGAGATACCTACAGCGTGAGCTATGAGAAAGCGCCACGCTTCCCGA
AGGGAGAAAGGCGGACAGGTATCCGGTAAGCGGCAGGGTCGGAACAGGAGAGCGCACGAGGGAGCTTCCA
GGGGGAAACGCCTGGTATCTTTATAGTCCTGTCGGGTTTCGCCACCTCTGACTTGAGCGTCGATTTTTGT
GATGCTCGTCAGGGGGGCGGAGCCTATGGAAAAACGCCAGCAACGCGGCCTTTTTACGGTTCCTGGCCTT
TTGCTGGCCTTTTGCTCACATGTCCTGCAGGCAGCTGCGCGCTCGCTCGCTCACTGAGGCCGCCCGGGCG
TCGGGCGACCTTTGGTCGCCCG
